Addgene plasmid #125115: pSR359.4
Purpose: Expression of narL(1-159aa)-uhpA(142-129aa) chimera under PLtetO-1, output Promoter PuhpT99
Depositing lab: Jeffrey Tabor. Depositing organization: Rice University. Publication: Rewiring bacterial two-component systems by modular DNA-binding domain swapping. Schmidl SR, Ekness F, Sofjan K, Daeffler KN, Brink KR, Landry BP, Gerhardt KP, Dyulgyarov N, Sheth RU, Tabor JJ. Nat Chem Biol. 2019 Jul;15(7):690-698. doi: 10.1038/s41589-019-0286-6. Epub 2019 May 20. PubMed 31110305.
Backbone
  Vector backbone: pProTet.E333
  Total vector size (bp): 4643
  Vector type: Bacterial Expression, Synthetic Biology
Growth in bacteria
  Bacterial resistance: Chloramphenicol, 25 μg/mL
  Growth temperature: 37°C
  Growth strain: NEB-10beta
  Copy number: High Copy
Gene/Insert 1
  Gene/Insert name: narL(REC)-uhpA(DBD)159
  Species: Synthetic
  Insert size (bp): 642
Gene/Insert 2
  Gene/Insert name: sfgfp (alt name: Super folder GFP)
  Species: Synthetic
  Insert size (bp): 714
Gene/Insert 3
  Gene/Insert name: tetR
  Species: Tn10 from E. coli
  Insert size (bp): 625
  GenBank ID: NC_009133.1
Terms and licenses: Academic/Nonprofit Terms; Industry Terms: Not Available to Industry
How to cite: pSR359.4 was a gift from Jeffrey Tabor (Addgene plasmid # 125115 ; http://n2t.net/addgene:125115 ; RRID:Addgene_125115)
