[The description below was written by a language model from this plasmid's Addgene catalogue record and pLannotate feature annotations shown in this document.]
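Description:
pSR359.4 is a 4.6 kb bacterial expression and synthetic-biology plasmid built on the pProTet.E333 backbone. It replicates in E. coli from a high-copy ColE1/pMB1-type origin and is selected with chloramphenicol through a cat gene driven by its own promoter and followed by the lambda t0 terminator.

The plasmid carries three transcription units arranged in the same orientation. The first places a synthetic chimeric response regulator under the PLtetO-1 promoter. This chimera joins the receiver (REC) domain of NarL, residues 1–159, to the DNA-binding domain of UhpA. The annotation software labels the whole 642 bp open reading frame as narL, and the UhpA residue range given in the catalogue purpose line appears to contain a typographical error, so the exact junction coordinates on the UhpA side are uncertain. The second unit is a superfolder GFP reporter. The catalogue states that it is controlled by the output promoter PuhpT99, which is not annotated in the feature table but presumably lies in the unannotated region upstream of sfgfp. The third unit expresses Tn10 TetR from a promoter matching a fragment of the constitutive J23119 promoter. TetR represses PLtetO-1, so chimera expression can be tuned with a tetracycline-class inducer. Each unit is insulated by rrnB T1 terminators, with T7Te terminators also following the first two.

Together these parts form a test circuit for rewiring two-component signalling. Phosphorylation of the NarL receiver domain, normally by the nitrate/nitrite sensors NarX or NarQ, should activate the UhpA DNA-binding domain and drive GFP from the uhpT-derived promoter. The sensor kinase is not encoded on this plasmid and would have to be supplied separately or by the host.
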