Features (pLannotate 1.2.2; 15 found; start..end, strand, type, name):
     94..167     +  promoter       PLtetO-1 promoter: modified phage lambda PL promoter with tet operator sites (Lutz and Bujard, 1997)
    202..822     +  CDS            narL: NARL_ECOLI - Also known as frdR. Experimental evidence at protein level: Swiss-Prot protein existence level 1. This protein activates the expression of the nitrate reductase (narGHJI) and formate dehydrogenase-N (fdnGHI) operons and represses the transcription of the fumarate reductase (frdABCD) operon in response to a nitrate/nitrite induction signal transmitted by either the NarX or NarQ proteins. From Escherichia coli (strain K12).
    867..938     +  terminator     rrnB T1 terminator: transcription terminator T1 from the E. coli rrnB gene
    954..981     +  terminator     T7Te terminator: phage T7 early transcription terminator
   1222..1935    +  CDS            superfolder GFP: GFP variant that folds robustly even when fused to poorly folded proteins (Pédelacq et al., 2006)
   1962..2033    +  terminator     rrnB T1 terminator: transcription terminator T1 from the E. coli rrnB gene
   2049..2076    +  terminator     T7Te terminator: phage T7 early transcription terminator
   2083..2127    +  misc_feature   MCS (fragment): pUC18/19 multiple cloning site
   2134..2162    +  promoter       J23119 promoter (fragment): bacterial promoter (Registry of Standard Biological Parts BBa J23119)
   2197..2823    +  CDS            TetR: tetracycline repressor TetR; tetR; TetR binds to the tetracycline operator tetO to inhibit transcription. This inhibition can be relieved by adding tetracycline or doxycycline.
   2829..2915    +  terminator     rrnB T1 terminator: Escherichia coli rrnB; transcription terminator T1 from the E. coli rrnB gene
   3080..3668    -  rep_origin     ori: high-copy-number ColE1/pMB1/pBR322/pUC origin of replication
   3756..3850    -  terminator     lambda t0 terminator: transcription terminator from phage lambda
   3874..4530    -  CDS            cat: CAT_ECOLX - Experimental evidence at protein level: Swiss-Prot protein existence level 1. This enzyme is an effector of chloramphenicol resistance in bacteria. From Escherichia coli. This protein is used as a marker in many commonly used cloning vectors, such as pACYC184.
   4531..4629    -  promoter       cat promoter: promoter of the E. coli cat gene encoding chloramphenicol acetyltransferase
>Addgene plasmid #125115 | pSR359.4 | addgene full sequence | sequence record 251167 | Addgene NGS Result
TCGCCAGATATCGACGTCTAAGAAACCATTATTATCATGACATTAACCTATAAAAATAGGCGTATCACGA
GGCCCTTTCGTCTTCACCTCGAGTCCCTATCAGTGATAGAGATTGACATCCCTATCAGTGATAGAGATAC
TGAGCACATCAGCAGGACGCACTGACCTAAGGATTTTTTCTAGAAGAATTATATACAACAAATGAGTAAT
CAGGAACCGGCTACTATCCTGCTGATTGACGATCACCCGATGCTGCGAACTGGCGTAAAACAGCTTATCA
GTATGGCACCAGATATCACCGTGGTTGGCGAAGCGAGTAATGGCGAACAGGGTATTGAACTGGCGGAGTC
TCTTGATCCCGATCTGATCCTGTTAGATCTCAATATGCCCGGCATGAACGGTCTGGAAACGCTGGATAAA
CTGCGCGAAAAGTCCCTCTCAGGGCGCATTGTGGTATTCAGCGTCTCTAACCATGAAGAAGATGTGGTCA
CCGCACTGAAACGCGGCGCGGATGGCTATCTGTTAAAAGATATGGAACCGGAAGATCTGCTGAAAGCATT
GCATCAGGCAGCTGCTGGCGAAATGGTATTAAGCGAAGCATTAACGCCTGTTCTGGCCGCCAGCTTGCGC
GCTAACCGTGCCACTACTGAGCGCGATGTTAACCAGTTAACCCCACGCGAACGCCAGGTGGCGGAAAAAC
TGGCGCAAGGAATGGCGGTGAAAGAGATTGCCGCCGAACTGGGCTTGTCACCGAAAACGGTACACGTCCA
TCGCGCCAATCTGATGGAAAAACTGGGCGTCAGTAACGACGTAGAGCTGGCGCGCCGCATGTTTGATGGC
TGGTGATAATAATCTAGACCAGGCATCAAATAAAACGAAAGGCTCAGTCGAAAGACTGGGCCTTTCGTTT
TATCTGTTGTTTGTCGGTGAACGCTCTCTACTAGAGTCACACTGGCTCACCTTCGGGTGGGCCTTTCTGC
GTTTATAGTAAATCACTGCATAATTCGTGTCGCTCAAGGCGCACTCCCGTTCTGGATAATGTTTTTTGCG
CCGACATCATAACGGTTCTGGCAAATATTCTGAAATGAGCTGGTTAGCTAGTCATTTCACTTCATATCCG
GCAAAACTAAGAAATTTTCCAGGTTTTGCCTGGACGCTATCTCAGGCCTGATTTGCTGCTGATTTTTACA
ATGCATGCCTCACAAAGAGGAGAAATACTAGATGCGTAAAGGCGAAGAGCTGTTCACTGGTGTCGTCCCT
ATTCTGGTGGAACTGGATGGTGATGTCAACGGTCATAAGTTTTCCGTGCGTGGCGAGGGTGAAGGTGACG
CAACTAATGGTAAACTGACGCTGAAGTTCATCTGTACTACTGGTAAACTGCCGGTACCTTGGCCGACTCT
GGTAACGACGCTGACTTATGGTGTTCAGTGCTTTGCTCGTTATCCGGACCATATGAAGCAGCATGACTTC
TTCAAGTCCGCCATGCCGGAAGGCTATGTGCAGGAACGCACGATTTCCTTTAAGGATGACGGCACGTACA
AAACGCGTGCGGAAGTGAAATTTGAAGGCGATACCCTGGTAAACCGCATTGAGCTGAAAGGCATTGACTT
TAAAGAAGACGGCAATATCCTGGGCCATAAGCTGGAATACAATTTTAACAGCCACAATGTTTACATCACC
GCCGATAAACAAAAAAATGGCATTAAAGCGAATTTTAAAATTCGCCACAACGTGGAGGATGGCAGCGTGC
AGCTGGCTGATCACTACCAGCAAAACACTCCAATCGGTGATGGTCCTGTTCTGCTGCCAGACAATCACTA
TCTGAGCACGCAAAGCGTTCTGTCTAAAGATCCGAACGAGAAACGCGATCATATGGTTCTGCTGGAGTTC
GTAACCGCAGCGGGCATCACGCATGGTATGGATGAACTGTACAAATGATGATAATAATCTAGACCAGGCA
TCAAATAAAACGAAAGGCTCAGTCGAAAGACTGGGCCTTTCGTTTTATCTGTTGTTTGTCGGTGAACGCT
CTCTACTAGAGTCACACTGGCTCACCTTCGGGTGGGCCTTTCTGCGTTTATAGGTACCCGTGGATCCTCT
AGAGTCGACCTGCAGGCATGCAAGCTTTTTACGGCTAGCTCAGTCCTAGGTATAGTGCTAGCCCAGCCAG
AGAAACACTCTTTAACAGGGGGTAGTATGATGTCTCGTTTAGATAAAAGTAAAGTGATTAACAGCGCATT
AGAGCTGCTTAATGAGGTCGGAATCGAAGGTTTAACAACCCGTAAACTCGCCCAGAAGCTAGGTGTAGAG
CAGCCTACATTGTATTGGCATGTAAAAAATAAGCGGGCTTTGCTCGACGCCTTAGCCATTGAGATGTTAG
ATAGGCACCATACTCACTTTTGCCCTTTAGAAGGGGAAAGCTGGCAAGATTTTTTACGTAATAACGCTAA
AAGTTTTAGATGTGCTTTACTAAGTCATCGCGATGGAGCAAAAGTACATTTAGGTACACGGCCTACAGAA
AAACAGTATGAAACTCTCGAAAATCAATTAGCCTTTTTATGCCAACAAGGTTTTTCACTAGAGAATGCAT
TATATGCACTCAGCGCAGTGGGGCATTTTACTTTAGGTTGCGTATTGGAAGATCAAGAGCATCAAGTCGC
TAAAGAAGAAAGGGAAACACCTACTACTGATAGTATGCCGCCATTATTACGACAAGCTATCGAATTATTT
GATCACCAAGGTGCAGAGCCAGCCTTCTTATTCGGCCTTGAATTGATCATATGCGGATTAGAAAAACAAC
TTAAATGTGAAAGTGGGTCTTAAGGCATCAAATAAAACGAAAGGCTCAGTCGAAAGACTGGGCCTTTCGT
TTTATCTGTTGTTTGTCGGTGAACGCTCTCCTGAGTAGGACAAATCCGCCGCCCTAGACCTAGGGCGTTC
GGCTGCGGCGAGCGGTATCAGCTCACTCAAAGGCGGTAATACGGTTATCCACAGAATCAGGGGATAACGC
ATGCAAGAACATGTGAGCAAAAGGCCAGCAAAAGGCCAGGAACCGTAAAAAGGCCGCGTTGCTGGCGTTT
TTCCATAGGCTCCGCCCCCCTGACGAGCATCACAAAAATCGACGCTCAAGTCAGAGGTGGCGAAACCCGA
CAGGACTATAAAGATACCAGGCGTTTCCCCCTGGAAGCTCCCTCGTGCGCTCTCCTGTTCCGACCCTGCC
GCTTACCGGATACCTGTCCGCCTTTCTCCCTTCGGGAAGCGTGGCGCTTTCTCATAGCTCACGCTGTAGG
TATCTCAGTTCGGTGTAGGTCGTTCGCTCCAAGCTGGGCTGTGTGCACGAACCCCCCGTTCAGCCCGACC
GCTGCGCCTTATCCGGTAACTATCGTCTTGAGTCCAACCCGGTAAGACACGACTTATCGCCACTGGCAGC
AGCCACTGGTAACAGGATTAGCAGAGCGAGGTATGTAGGCGGTGCTACAGAGTTCTTGAAGTGGTGGCCT
AACTACGGCTACACTAGAAGGACAGTATTTGGTATCTGCGCTCTGCTGAAGCCAGTTACCTTCGGAAAAA
GAGTTGGTAGCTCTTGATCCGGCAAACAAACCACCGCTGGTAGCGGTGGTTTTTTTGTTTGCAAGCAGCA
GATTACGCGCAGAAAAAAAGGATCTCAAGAAGATCCTTTGATCTTTTCTACGGGGTCTGACGCTCAGTGG
AACGAAAACTCACGTTAAGGGATTTTGGTCATGACTAGTGCTTGGATTCTCACCAATAAAAAACGCCCGG
CGGCAACCGAGCGTTCTGAACAAATCCAGATGGAGTTCTGAGGTCATTACTGGATCTATCAACAGGAGTC
CAAGCGAGCTCGATATCAAATTACGCCCCGCCCTGCCACTCATCGCAGTACTGTTGTAATTCATTAAGCA
TTCTTCCGACATGGAAGCCATCACAAACGGCATGATGAACCTGAATCGCCAGCGGCATCAGCACCTTGTC
GCCTTGCGTATAATATTTGCCCATGGTGAAAACGGGGGCGAAGAAGTTGTCCATATTGGCCACGTTTAAA
TCAAAACTGGTGAAACTCACCCAGGGATTGGCTGAGACGAAAAACATATTCTCAATAAACCCTTTAGGGA
AATAGGCCAGGTTTTCACCATAACACGCCACATCTTGCGAATATATGTGTAGAAACTGCCGGAAATCGTC
GTGGTATTCACTCCAGAGCGATGAAAACGTTTCAGTTTGCTCATGGAAAACGGTGTAACAAGGGTGAACA
CTATCCCATATCACCAGCTCACCGTCTTTCATTGCCATACGAAATTCCGGATGAGCATTCATCAGGCGGG
CAAGAATGTGAATAAAGGCCGGATAAAACTTGTGCTTATTTTTCTTTACGGTCTTTAAAAAGGCCGTAAT
ATCCAGCTGAACGGTCTGGTTATAGGTACATTGAGCAACTGACTGAAATGCCTCAAAATGTTCTTTACGA
TGCCATTGGGATATATCAACGGTGGTATATCCAGTGATTTTTTTCTCCATTTTAGCTTCCTTAGCTCCTG
AAAATCTCGATAACTCAAAAAATACGACCGGTAGTGATCTTATTTCATTATGGTGAAAGTTGGAACCTCT
TACGGGCCGGCCAACGTCTCATTT
